Addgene plasmid #172458: mCherry-FKBP-TPD54(L53P,L67P)
Purpose: Expression of Tumor Protein D52 like 2 (TPD54/TPD52L2) with N-terminal mCherry-FKBP tag L53P,L67P mutant
Depositing lab: Stephen Royle. Publication: Intracellular nanovesicles mediate alpha5beta1 integrin trafficking during cell migration. Larocque G, Moore DJ, Sittewelle M, Kuey C, Hetmanski JHR, La-Borde PJ, Wilson BJ, Clarke NI, Caswell PT, Royle SJ. J Cell Biol. 2021 Oct 4;220(10). pii: 212493. doi: 10.1083/jcb.202009028. Epub 2021 Jul 21. PubMed 34287617.
Backbone
  Vector backbone: pmCherry-C1
  Modifications to backbone: mCherry-FKBP
  Vector type: Mammalian Expression
  Selectable markers: Neomycin (select with G418)
Growth in bacteria
  Bacterial resistance: Kanamycin, 50 μg/mL
  Growth temperature: 37°C
  Growth strain: DH5alpha
  Copy number: High Copy
Gene/Insert
  Gene/Insert name: TPD54 (alt names: TPD52L2; Tumor Protein D52 protein like 2)
  Species: H. sapiens (human)
  Mutation: changed Leucines 53 and 67 to proline (breaks coiled-coil)
  GenBank ID: BC006804.1
  Entrez Gene: TPD52L2 (a.k.a. D54, TPD54)
  Promoter: CMV
  Tag / fusion protein: mCherry-FKBP (N terminal on backbone)
  Cloning method: Restriction Enzyme; 5′ cloning site BglII (not destroyed); 3′ cloning site MfeI (not destroyed)
  Sequencing primers: 5′ Custom
Resource information
  A portion of this plasmid was derived from a plasmid made by: pCMV-Sport6-TPD52L2 (Open Biosystems clone MHS1010-57728)
Terms and licenses: Academic/Nonprofit Terms; Industry Terms: Not Available to Industry
Depositor comments: Site-directed mutagenesis of mCherry-FKBP-TPD54
How to cite: mCherry-FKBP-TPD54(L53P,L67P) was a gift from Stephen Royle (Addgene plasmid # 172458 ; http://n2t.net/addgene:172458 ; RRID:Addgene_172458)
