[The description below was written by a language model from this plasmid's Addgene catalogue record and pLannotate feature annotations shown in this document.]
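Description:
mCherry-FKBP-TPD54(L53P,L67P) is a mammalian expression plasmid of about 5.6 kb built on the pmCherry-C1 backbone, modified so that the fluorescent protein is followed by an FKBP domain. It is propagated in E. coli as a high-copy plasmid through its ColE1/pUC-type origin. A single NeoR/KanR (aminoglycoside phosphotransferase) cassette provides both selections: a bacterial bla promoter drives it for kanamycin resistance in bacteria, and the SV40 enhancer/early promoter drives it for G418 selection in mammalian cells, with the HSV TK polyadenylation signal downstream. An f1 origin is also present. The annotated ble and bGH poly(A) fragments are short partial matches and do not appear to be functional elements.

The payload is one open reading frame expressed from the CMV immediate early enhancer and promoter and terminated by the SV40 poly(A) signal. It encodes mCherry, then human FKBP12 (FKBP1A), then human TPD54 (TPD52L2), joined through remnants of the multiple cloning site. The TPD54 coding sequence sits between BglII and MfeI sites and was derived from a commercial cDNA clone. This version was made by site-directed mutagenesis of the parental mCherry-FKBP-TPD54 plasmid, changing leucines 53 and 67 to proline, which the depositor notes breaks the coiled-coil.

mCherry allows red fluorescence imaging of the fusion protein. FKBP is a standard rapamycin-dependent heterodimerization handle, generally paired with an FRB-tagged partner to relocalize a protein on demand, although the record does not spell out this application. The associated work concerns intracellular nanovesicles and integrin trafficking during cell migration, so the construct probably serves to test how far TPD54 behaviour depends on its coiled-coil.
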