Features (pLannotate 1.2.2; 16 found; start..end, strand, type, name):
     61..364     +  enhancer       CMV enhancer: human cytomegalovirus immediate early enhancer
    365..568     +  promoter       CMV promoter: human cytomegalovirus (CMV) immediate early promoter
    613..1320    +  CDS            mCherry: mCherry is a basic (constitutively fluorescent) red fluorescent protein published in 2004, derived from Discosoma sp.. It is reported to be a very rapidly-maturing monomer with low acid sensitivity.
   1321..1379    +  misc_feature   MCS (fragment): multiple cloning site
   1405..1728    +  CDS            FKBP1A: FKB1A_HUMAN - Also known as FKBP1, FKBP12. Experimental evidence at protein level: Swiss-Prot protein existence level 1. Keeps in an inactive conformation TGFBR1, the TGF-beta type I serine/threonine kinase receptor, preventing TGF-beta receptor activation in absence of ligand. Recruits SMAD7 to ACVR1B which prevents the association of SMAD2 and SMAD3 with the activin receptor complex, thereby blocking the activin signal. May modulate the RYR1 calcium channel activity. PPIases accelerate the folding of proteins. It catalyzes the cis-trans isomerization of proline imidic peptide bonds in oligop
   1738..1756    +  misc_feature   MCS (fragment): multiple cloning site
   1759..2376    +  CDS            TPD52L2: TPD54_HUMAN - Experimental evidence at protein level: Swiss-Prot protein existence level 1. From Homo sapiens (Human).
   2394..2515    +  polyA_signal   SV40 poly(A) signal: SV40 polyadenylation signal
   2549..2977    -  rep_origin     f1 ori (sequence partly withheld): f1 bacteriophage origin of replication; arrow indicates direction of (+) strand synthesis
   3004..3108    +  promoter       AmpR promoter: bla
   3110..3467    +  promoter       SV40 promoter: SV40 enhancer and early promoter
   3502..4296    +  CDS            NeoR/KanR: aminoglycoside phosphotransferase from Tn5; aph(3')-II (or nptII); confers resistance to neomycin, kanamycin, and G418 (Geneticin®)
   4317..4469    +  CDS            ble (fragment): BLE_KLEPN - Experimental evidence at protein level: Swiss-Prot protein existence level 1. Binding protein with a strong affinity to the bleomycin family of antibiotics. Binds to CL990; an antimitotic-antibiotic compound. From Klebsiella pneumoniae.
   4528..4575    +  polyA_signal   HSV TK poly(A) signal: herpes simplex virus thymidine kinase polyadenylation signal (Cole and Stacy, 1985)
   4666..4682    -  polyA_signal   bGH poly(A) signal (fragment): bovine growth hormone polyadenylation signal
   4904..5492    +  rep_origin     ori: high-copy-number ColE1/pMB1/pBR322/pUC origin of replication
>Addgene plasmid #172458 | mCherry-FKBP-TPD54(L53P,L67P) | addgene full sequence | sequence record 339274 | Addgene NGS Result
TAGTTATTAATAGTAATCAATTACGGGGTCATTAGTTCATAGCCCATATATGGAGTTCCGCGTTACATAA
CTTACGGTAAATGGCCCGCCTGGCTGACCGCCCAACGACCCCCGCCCATTGACGTCAATAATGACGTATG
TTCCCATAGTAACGCCAATAGGGACTTTCCATTGACGTCAATGGGTGGAGTATTTACGGTAAACTGCCCA
CTTGGCAGTACATCAAGTGTATCATATGCCAAGTACGCCCCCTATTGACGTCAATGACGGTAAATGGCCC
GCCTGGCATTATGCCCAGTACATGACCTTATGGGACTTTCCTACTTGGCAGTACATCTACGTATTAGTCA
TCGCTATTACCATGGTGATGCGGTTTTGGCAGTACATCAATGGGCGTGGATAGCGGTTTGACTCACGGGG
ATTTCCAAGTCTCCACCCCATTGACGTCAATGGGAGTTTGTTTTGGCACCAAAATCAACGGGACTTTCCA
AAATGTCGTAACAACTCCGCCCCATTGACGCAAATGGGCGGTAGGCGTGTACGGTGGGAGGTCTATATAA
GCAGAGCTGGTTTAGTGAACCGTCAGATCCGCTAGCGCTACCGGTCGCCACCATGGTGAGCAAGGGCGAG
GAGGATAACATGGCCATCATCAAGGAGTTCATGCGCTTCAAGGTGCACATGGAGGGCTCCGTGAACGGCC
ACGAGTTCGAGATCGAGGGCGAGGGCGAGGGCCGCCCCTACGAGGGCACCCAGACCGCCAAGCTGAAGGT
GACCAAGGGTGGCCCCCTGCCCTTCGCCTGGGACATCCTGTCCCCTCAGTTCATGTACGGCTCCAAGGCC
TACGTGAAGCACCCCGCCGACATCCCCGACTACTTGAAGCTGTCCTTCCCCGAGGGCTTCAAGTGGGAGC
GCGTGATGAACTTCGAGGACGGCGGCGTGGTGACCGTGACCCAGGACTCCTCCCTGCAGGACGGCGAGTT
CATCTACAAGGTGAAGCTGCGCGGCACCAACTTCCCCTCCGACGGCCCCGTAATGCAGAAGAAGACCATG
GGCTGGGAGGCCTCCTCCGAGCGGATGTACCCCGAGGACGGCGCCCTGAAGGGCGAGATCAAGCAGAGGC
TGAAGCTGAAGGACGGCGGCCACTACGACGCTGAGGTCAAGACCACCTACAAGGCCAAGAAGCCCGTGCA
GCTGCCCGGCGCCTACAACGTCAACATCAAGTTGGACATCACCTCCCACAACGAGGACTACACCATCGTG
GAACAGTACGAACGCGCCGAGGGCCGCCACTCCACCGGCGGCATGGACGAGCTGTACAAGTCCGGACTCA
GATCTCGAGCTCAAGCTTCGAATTCTGCAGTCGACGGTACCGCGGGCCCTGAACCCGCCAAGAACCTGTA
CACCATGGGAGTGCAGGTGGAAACCATCTCCCCAGGAGACGGGCGCACCTTCCCCAAGCGCGGCCAGACC
TGCGTGGTGCACTACACCGGGATGCTTGAAGATGGAAAGAAATTTGATTCCTCCCGGGACAGAAACAAGC
CCTTTAAGTTTATGCTAGGCAAGCAGGAGGTGATCCGAGGCTGGGAAGAAGGGGTTGCCCAGATGAGTGT
GGGTCAGAGAGCCAAACTGACTATATCTCCAGATTATGCCTATGGTGCCACTGGGCACCCAGGCATCATC
CCACCACATGCCACTCTCGTCTTCGATGTGGAGCTTCTAAAACTGGAACGGTACAAGTCCGGACTCAGAT
CTCGAGACATGGACTCCGCCGGCCAAGATATCAACCTGAATTCTCCTAACAAAGGTCTGCTGTCTGACTC
CATGACGGATGTTCCTGTCGACACAGGTGTGGCTGCCCGGACTCCTGCTGTTGAGGGTCTGACAGAGGCT
GAGGAGGAGGAGCTCAGGGCTGAGCCTACCAAGGTGGAAGAGGAAATTGTCACTCTGCGCCAGGTCCCGG
CAGCCAAGGAGAGGCACTGTGGAGAGCTCAAGAGGAGGCTGGGCCTCTCCACCCTGGGGGAGCTGAAACA
GAACCTGTCCAGGAGCTGGCATGACGTGCAGGTCTCTAGCGCCTATGTGAAAACTTCTGAGAAACTTGGA
GAGTGGAATGAGAAAGTGACCCAGTCAGACCTCTACAAGAAGACTCAGGAAACTCTTTCACAGGCAGGAC
AGAAGACTTCAGCTGCCCTGTCCACAGTGGGCTCTGCCATCAGCAGGAAGCTTGGAGACATGAGGAACTC
TGCGACCTTCAAGTCGTTTGAGGACCGAGTTGGGACCATAAAGTCTAAGGTTGTGGGTGACAGAGAGAAC
GGCAGTGACAACCTCCCTTCCTCAGCGGGGAGTGGTGACAAGCCCCTGTCGGATCCCGCACCTTTCTAAC
AATTGTTGTTGTTAACTTGTTTATTGCAGCTTATAATGGTTACAAATAAAGCAATAGCATCACAAATTTC
ACAAATAAAGCATTTTTTTCACTGCATTCTAGTTGTGGTTTGTCCAAACTCATCAATGTATCTTAACGCG
TAAATTGTAAGCGTTAATATTTTGTTAAAATTCGCGTTAAATTTTTGTTAAATCAGCTCATTTTTTAACC
AATAGGCCGAAATCGGCAAAATCCCTTATAAATCAAAAGAATAGACCGAGATAGGGT
[37 nt withheld, positions 2648-2684]
AAAGAACGTGGACTCCAACGTCAAAGG
[49 nt withheld, positions 2712-2760]
T
[91 nt withheld, positions 2762-2852]
G
[124 nt withheld, positions 2854-2977]
CAGGTGGCACTTTTCGGGGAAATGTGCGCGGAACCCCTATTTGTTTATTTTTCTAAATACATTCAAATAT
GTATCCGCTCATGAGACAATAACCCTGATAAATGCTTCAATAATATTGAAAAAGGAAGAGTCCTGAGGCG
GAAAGAACCAGCTGTGGAATGTGTGTCAGTTAGGGTGTGGAAAGTCCCCAGGCTCCCCAGCAGGCAGAAG
TATGCAAAGCATGCATCTCAATTAGTCAGCAACCAGGTGTGGAAAGTCCCCAGGCTCCCCAGCAGGCAGA
AGTATGCAAAGCATGCATCTCAATTAGTCAGCAACCATAGTCCCGCCCCTAACTCCGCCCATCCCGCCCC
TAACTCCGCCCAGTTCCGCCCATTCTCCGCCCCATGGCTGACTAATTTTTTTTATTTATGCAGAGGCCGA
GGCCGCCTCGGCCTCTGAGCTATTCCAGAAGTAGTGAGGAGGCTTTTTTGGAGGCCTAGGCTTTTGCAAA
GATCGATCAAGAGACAGGATGAGGATCGTTTCGCATGATTGAACAAGATGGATTGCACGCAGGTTCTCCG
GCCGCTTGGGTGGAGAGGCTATTCGGCTATGACTGGGCACAACAGACAATCGGCTGCTCTGATGCCGCCG
TGTTCCGGCTGTCAGCGCAGGGGCGCCCGGTTCTTTTTGTCAAGACCGACCTGTCCGGTGCCCTGAATGA
ACTGCAAGACGAGGCAGCGCGGCTATCGTGGCTGGCCACGACGGGCGTTCCTTGCGCAGCTGTGCTCGAC
GTTGTCACTGAAGCGGGAAGGGACTGGCTGCTATTGGGCGAAGTGCCGGGGCAGGATCTCCTGTCATCTC
ACCTTGCTCCTGCCGAGAAAGTATCCATCATGGCTGATGCAATGCGGCGGCTGCATACGCTTGATCCGGC
TACCTGCCCATTCGACCACCAAGCGAAACATCGCATCGAGCGAGCACGTACTCGGATGGAAGCCGGTCTT
GTCGATCAGGATGATCTGGACGAAGAGCATCAGGGGCTCGCGCCAGCCGAACTGTTCGCCAGGCTCAAGG
CGAGCATGCCCGACGGCGAGGATCTCGTCGTGACCCATGGCGATGCCTGCTTGCCGAATATCATGGTGGA
AAATGGCCGCTTTTCTGGATTCATCGACTGTGGCCGGCTGGGTGTGGCGGACCGCTATCAGGACATAGCG
TTGGCTACCCGTGATATTGCTGAAGAGCTTGGCGGCGAATGGGCTGACCGCTTCCTCGTGCTTTACGGTA
TCGCCGCTCCCGATTCGCAGCGCATCGCCTTCTATCGCCTTCTTGACGAGTTCTTCTGAGCGGGACTCTG
GGGTTCGAAATGACCGACCAAGCGACGCCCAACCTGCCATCACGAGATTTCGATTCCACCGCCGCCTTCT
ATGAAAGGTTGGGCTTCGGAATCGTTTTCCGGGACGCCGGCTGGATGATCCTCCAGCGCGGGGATCTCAT
GCTGGAGTTCTTCGCCCACCCTAGGGGGAGGCTAACTGAAACACGGAAGGAGACAATACCGGAAGGAACC
CGCGCTATGACGGCAATAAAAAGACAGAATAAAACGCACGGTGTTGGGTCGTTTGTTCATAAACGCGGGG
TTCGGTCCCAGGGCTGGCACTCTGTCGATACCCCACCGAGACCCCATTGGGGCCAATACGCCCGCGTTTC
TTCCTTTTCCCCACCCCACCCCCCAAGTTCGGGTGAAGGCCCAGGGCTCGCAGCCAACGTCGGGGCGGCA
GGCCCTGCCATAGCCTCAGGTTACTCATATATACTTTAGATTGATTTAAAACTTCATTTTTAATTTAAAA
GGATCTAGGTGAAGATCCTTTTTGATAATCTCATGACCAAAATCCCTTAACGTGAGTTTTCGTTCCACTG
AGCGTCAGACCCCGTAGAAAAGATCAAAGGATCTTCTTGAGATCCTTTTTTTCTGCGCGTAATCTGCTGC
TTGCAAACAAAAAAACCACCGCTACCAGCGGTGGTTTGTTTGCCGGATCAAGAGCTACCAACTCTTTTTC
CGAAGGTAACTGGCTTCAGCAGAGCGCAGATACCAAATACTGTTCTTCTAGTGTAGCCGTAGTTAGGCCA
CCACTTCAAGAACTCTGTAGCACCGCCTACATACCTCGCTCTGCTAATCCTGTTACCAGTGGCTGCTGCC
AGTGGCGATAAGTCGTGTCTTACCGGGTTGGACTCAAGACGATAGTTACCGGATAAGGCGCAGCGGTCGG
GCTGAACGGGGGGTTCGTGCACACAGCCCAGCTTGGAGCGAACGACCTACACCGAACTGAGATACCTACA
GCGTGAGCTATGAGAAAGCGCCACGCTTCCCGAAGGGAGAAAGGCGGACAGGTATCCGGTAAGCGGCAGG
GTCGGAACAGGAGAGCGCACGAGGGAGCTTCCAGGGGGAAACGCCTGGTATCTTTATAGTCCTGTCGGGT
TTCGCCACCTCTGACTTGAGCGTCGATTTTTGTGATGCTCGTCAGGGGGGCGGAGCCTATGGAAAAACGC
CAGCAACGCGGCCTTTTTACGGTTCCTGGCCTTTTGCTGGCCTTTTGCTCACATGTTCTTTCCTGCGTTA
TCCCCTGATTCTGTGGATAACCGTATTACCGCCATGCAT
